>Addgene plasmid #211166 | pBiT3.1-C_PLRG1:1-514 | addgene full sequence | sequence record 425865 | Addgene NGS Result
AAGACGCGTTAATTAAGACGTCGGCAGTGAAAAAAATGCTTTATTTGTGAAATTTGTGATGCTATTGCTT
TATTTGTAACCATTATAAGCTGCAATAAACAAGTTAACAACAACAATTGCATTCATTTTATGTTTCAGGT
TCAGGGGGAGGTGTGGGAGGTTTTTTAAAGCAAGTAAAACCTCTACAAATGTGGTATGGCTGATTATGAT
CCGCGGCCGCAATACGTCGACGTTATCAGCTGACTTCGTACGAGAGCCTAGGATTATGGCGCGCCACTAG
TTATTAATAGTAATCAATTACGGGGTCATTAGTTCATAGCCCATATATGGAGTTCCGCGTTACATAACTT
ACGGTAAATGGCCCGCCTGGCTGACCGCCCAACGACCCCCGCCCATTGACGTCAATAATGACGTATGTTC
CCATAGTAACGCCAATAGGGACTTTCCATTGACGTCAATGGGTGGAGTATTTACGGTAAACTGCCCACTT
GGCAGTACATCAAGTGTATCATATGCCAAGTCCGCCCCCTATTGACGTCAATGACGGTAAATGGCCCGCC
TGGCATTATGCCCAGTACATGACCTTACGGGACTTTCCTACTTGGCAGTACATCTACGTATTAGTCATCG
CTATTACCATGGTGATGCGGTTTTGGCAGTACACCAATGGGCGTGGATAGCGGTTTGACTCACGGGGATT
TCCAAGTCTCCACCCCATTGACGTCAATGGGAGTTTGTTTTGGCACCAAAATCAACGGGACTTTCCAAAA
TGTCGTAATAACCCCGCCCCGTTGACGCAAATGGGCGGTAGGCGTGTACGGTGGGAGGTCTATATAAGCA
GAGCTGGTTTAGTGAACCGTCAGATCACTAGAATCTTTATTGCGGTAGTTTATCACAGTTAAATTGCTAA
CGCAGTCAGTGCTTCTGACACAACAGTCTCGAACTTAAGCTGCAGAAGTTGGTCGTGAGGCACTGGGCAG
GTAAGTATCAAGGTTACAAGACAGGTTTAAGGAGACCAATAGAAACTGGGCTTGTCGAGACAGAGAAGAC
TCTTGCGTTTCTGATAGGCACCTATTGGTCTTACTGACATCCACTTTGCCTTTCTCTCCACAGGTGTCCA
CTCCCAGTTCAATTACAGCTCTTAAGGCTAGAGTATTAATACGACTCACTATAGGGGCGATCGCAACAAG
CTTCGGGAAGATCTGGAGCTAGCGGCGGGGGATCCGGTGGGAATTCGACACCATGGTCGAGGAGGTACAG
AAACATTCTGTACACACCCTTGTGTTCAGGTCGTTGAAGAGGACCCATGACATGTTTGTAGCTGATAATG
GAAAACCTGTGCCTTTAGATGAAGAGAGTCACAAACGAAAAATGGCAATCAAGCTTCGTAATGAGTATGG
TCCTGTGTTGCATATGCCTACTTCAAAAGAAAATCTTAAAGAGAAGGGTCCTCAGAATGCAACGGATTCA
TATGTTCATAAACAGTACCCTGCCAATCAAGGACAAGAAGTTGAATACTTTGTGGCAGGTACACATCCAT
ACCCACCAGGACCTGGGGTTGCTTTGACAGCAGATACTAAGATCCAGAGAATGCCAAGTGAATCAGCTGC
ACAGTCCTTAGCGGTGGCATTACCTTTGCAGACCAAGGCTGATGCAAATCGTACTGCCCCTAGTGGAAGT
GAATACCGACATCCTGGGGCTTCTGACCGTCCACAGCCTACAGCGATGAATTCAATTGTCATGGAGACTG
GCAATACCAAGAACTCTGCACTGATGGCTAAAAAAGCCCCTACAATGCCAAAACCCCAGTGGCACCCACC
GTGGAAACTCTACAGGGTTATCAGTGGGCATCTTGGCTGGGTTCGATGTATTGCTGTGGAACCTGGAAAT
CAGTGGTTTGTTACTGGATCTGCTGACAGAACTATAAAGATCTGGGACTTGGCTAGTGGCAAATTAAAAC
TGTCATTGACTGGGCATATTAGTACTGTGCGGGGCGTGATAGTAAGCACAAGGAGCCCATATCTGTTCTC
TTGTGGAGAAGACAAACAAGTGAAATGCTGGGATCTCGAATACAATAAGGTTATACGGCATTATCATGGA
CATTTAAGTGCAGTGTATGGTTTGGATTTGCACCCGACAATCGATGTGTTGGTAACCTGTAGTCGAGATT
CAACTGCACGGATTTGGGATGTGAGAACTAAAGCCAGTGTACACACATTATCTGGACATACAAATGCAGT
TGCTACAGTGAGATGTCAGGCTGCAGAACCACAAATTATTACAGGAAGCCATGATACTACAATTCGATTA
TGGGATCTGGTGGCTGGAAAAACAAGAGTGACATTAACAAATCACAAAAAATCAGTTAGGGCTGTGGTTT
TACATCCAAGACATTACACATTTGCATCTGGTTCTCCAGATAACATAAAGCAGTGGAAATTCCCTGATGG
AAGTTTCATTCAAAATCTTTCCGGTCATAATGCTATTATTAACACATTGACGGTAAATTCTGATGGAGTG
CTTGTATCTGGAGCTGACAATGGCACCATGCATCTTTGGGACTGGAGAACTGGCTACAATTTTCAGAGAG
TTCACGCAGCTGTGCAACCTGGGTCTTTGGACAGTGAATCAGGAATATTTGCTTGTGCTTTTGATCAGTC
TGAAAGTCGATTACTAACAGCTGAAGCTGATAAAACCATTAAAGTATACAGAGAGGATGACACAGCCACA
GAAGAAACTCATCCAGTCAGCTGGAAACCAGAAATTATCAAGAGAAAGAGATTTGGCTCGAGCGGTGGGA
GCTCCGGTGTGAGCGGCTGGCGGCTGTTCAAGAAGATTAGCTAAGTTTAAACGGCCGCGACTCTAGACTG
CAGGCATGCAAGCTGATTTGGCTGCTGCCACCGCTGAGCAAGGCCGCTTCGAGCAGACATGATAAGATAC
ATTGATGAGTTTGGACAAACCACAACTAGAATGCAGTGAAAAAAATGCTTTATTTGTGAAATTTGTGATG
CTATTGCTTTATTTGTAACCATTATAAGCTGCAATAAACAAGTTAACAACAACAATTGCATTCATTTTAT
GTTTCAGGTTCAGGGGGAGATGTGGGAGGTTTTTTTAAGCAAGTAAAACCTCTACAAATGTGGTAAAATC
TTAATTAAGACTTCTAATATAACTTCGTATAGCATACATTATACGAAGTTATGGTTCCACTGTTGACAAT
TAATCATCGGCATAGTATATCGGCATAGTATAATACGACAAGGTGAGGAACTAAACCCAGGAGGCAGATC
ATGATTGAACAAGATGGATTGCACGCAGGTTCTCCGGCCGCTTGGGTGGAGAGGCTATTCGGCTATGACT
GGGCACAACAGACAATCGGCTGCTCTGATGCCGCCGTGTTCCGGCTGTCAGCGCAGGGGCGCCCGGTTCT
TTTTGTCAAGACCGACCTGTCCGGTGCCCTGAATGAACTGCAGGACGAGGCAGCGCGGCTATCGTGGCTG
GCCACGACGGGCGTTCCTTGCGCAGCTGTGCTCGACGTTGTCACTGAAGCGGGAAGGGACTGGCTGCTAT
TGGGCGAAGTGCCGGGGCAGGATCTCCTGTCATCTCACCTTGCTCCTGCCGAGAAAGTATCCATCATGGC
TGATGCAATGCGGCGGCTGCATACGCTTGATCCGGCTACCTGCCCATTCGACCACCAAGCGAAACATCGC
ATCGAGCGAGCACGTACTCGGATGGAAGCCGGTCTTGTCGATCAGGATGATCTGGACGAAGAGCATCAGG
GGCTCGCGCCAGCCGAACTGTTCGCCAGGCTCAAGGCGCGCATGCCCGACGGCGAGGATCTCGTCGTGAC
CCATGGCGATGCCTGCTTGCCGAATATCATGGTGGAAAATGGCCGCTTTTCTGGATTCATCGACTGTGGC
CGGCTGGGTGTGGCGGACCGCTATCAGGACATAGCGTTGGCTACCCGTGATATTGCTGAAGAGCTTGGCG
GCGAATGGGCTGACCGCTTCCTCGTGCTTTACGGTATCGCCGCTCCCGATTCGCAGCGCATCGCCTTCTA
TCGCCTTCTTGACGAGTTCTTCTGATTCGAAATGACCGACCAAGCGACGCCCAACCGGTATCAGCTCACT
CAAAGGCGGTAATACGGTTATCCACAGAATCAGGGGATAACGCAGGAAAGAACATGTGAGCAAAAGGCCA
GCAAAAGGCCAGGAACCGTAAAAAGGCCGCGTTGCTGGCGTTTTTCCATAGGCTCCGCCCCCCTGACGAG
CATCACAAAAATCGACGCTCAAGTCAGAGGTGGCGAAACCCGACAGGACTATAAAGATACCAGGCGTTTC
CCCCTGGAAGCTCCCTCGTGCGCTCTCCTGTTCCGACCCTGCCGCTTACCGGATACCTGTCCGCCTTTCT
CCCTTCGGGAAGCGTGGCGCTTTCTCATAGCTCACGCTGTAGGTATCTCAGTTCGGTGTAGGTCGTTCGC
TCCAAGCTGGGCTGTGTGCACGAACCCCCCGTTCAGCCCGACCGCTGCGCCTTATCCGGTAACTATCGTC
TTGAGTCCAACCCGGTAAGACACGACTTATCGCCACTGGCAGCAGCCACTGGTAACAGGATTAGCAGAGC
GAGGTATGTAGGCGGTGCTACAGAGTTCTTGAAGTGGTGGCCTAACTACGGCTACACTAGAAGGACAGTA
TTTGGTATCTGCGCTCTGCTGAAGCCAGTTACCTTCGGAAAAAGAGTTGGTAGCTCTTGATCCGGCAAAC
AAACCACCGCTGGTAGCGGTGGTTTTTTTGTTTGCAAGCAGCAGATTACGCGCAGAAAAAAAGGATTTCA
AGAAGATCCTTTGATCTTTTCTACGGGGTCTGACGCTCAGTGGAACGAAAACTCACGTTAAGGGATTTTG
GTCATGAGATTATCAAAAAGGATCTTCACCTAGATCCTTTTATAGTCCGGAATCGTCACACAAAAAACCA
ACACACAGATGTAATGAAAATAAAGATATTTTATTGCGGCCATCGTGATGGCTAGAGTTTAGCCCTCCCA
CACATAACCAGAGGGCAGCAATTCACGAATCCCAACTGCCGTCGGCTGTCCATCACTGTCCTTCACTATG
GCTTTGATCCCAGGATGCAGATCGAGAAGCACCTGTCGGCACCGTCCGCAGGGGCTCAAGATGCCCCTGT
TCTCATTTCCGATCGCGACGATACAAGTCAGGTTGCCAGCTGCCGCAGCAGCAGCAGTGCCCAGCACCAC
GAGTTCTGCACAAGGTCCCCCAGTAAAATGATATACATTGACACCAGTGAAGATGCGGCCGTCGCTAGAG
AGAGCTGCGCTGGCGACGCTGTAGTCTTCAGAGATGGGGATGCTGTTGATTGTAGCCGTTGCTCTTTCAA
TGAGGGTGGATTCTTCTTGAGACAAAGGCTTGGCCATGGTGGCGCTAGTGTCAGAAGAATCGAGCTTTTT
GCAAAAGCCTAGGCCTCCAAAAAAGCCTCCTCACTACTTCTGGAATAGCTCAGAGGCCGAGGCGGCCTCG
GCCTCTGCATAAATAAAAAAAATTAGTCAGCCATGGGGCGGAGAATGGGCGGAACTGGGCGGAGTTAGGG
GCGGGATGGGCGGAGTTAGGGGCGGGACTATGGTTGCTGACTAATTGAGATGCATGCTTTGCATACTTCT
GCCTGCTGGGGAGCCTGGGGACTTTCCACACCTGGTTGCTGACTAATTGAGATGCATGCTTTGCATACTT
CTGCCTGCTGGGGAGCCTGGGGACTTTCCACACCCTAACTGACACACATTCCACAGCTGGTTCTTTCCGC
CTCAGAAGGTACCTAACCAAGTTCCTCTTTCAGAGGTTATTTCAGGCCATGGTGCTGCGC
Features (pLannotate 1.2.2; 17 found; start..end, strand, type, name):
     24..105     -  polyA_signal   SV40 poly(A) signal: SV40 polyadenylation signal
    128..211     -  CDS            large T antigen (fragment): large T antigen from SV40 (simian virus 40)
    276..641     +  enhancer       CMV enhancer: human cytomegalovirus immediate early enhancer
    643..842     +  promoter       CMV promoter: human cytomegalovirus (CMV) immediate early promoter
    981..1113    +  intron         chimeric intron: chimera between introns from human β-globin and immunoglobulin heavy chain genes
   1157..1175    +  promoter       T7 promoter: promoter for bacteriophage T7 RNA polymerase
   1243..2784    +  CDS            PLRG1: PLRG1_HUMAN - Experimental evidence at protein level: Swiss-Prot protein existence level 1. Involved in pre-mRNA splicing as component of the spliceosome (PubMed:28502770, PubMed:28076346). Component of the PRP19-CDC5L complex that forms an integral part of the spliceosome and is required for activating pre-mRNA splicing (PubMed:11101529, PubMed:11544257). From Homo sapiens (Human).
   2880..2907    +  CDS            SET1 (fragment): solubility-enhancement tag derived from T7 phage gene 10B
   2933..3054    -  polyA_signal   SV40 poly(A) signal: SV40 polyadenylation signal
   3077..3145    -  CDS            large T antigen (fragment): large T antigen from SV40 (simian virus 40)
   3169..3202    +  protein_bind   loxP: Cre-mediated recombination occurs in the 8-bp core sequence (GCATACAT). Cre recombinase
   3212..3259    +  promoter       EM7 promoter: synthetic bacterial promoter&nbsp
   3291..4082    +  CDS            neo: KKA2_KLEPN - Also known as kan, nptII. Experimental evidence at protein level: Swiss-Prot protein existence level 1. Resistance to kanamycin, neomycin, paromomycin, ribostamycin, butirosin and gentamicin B. From Klebsiella pneumoniae.
   4243..4831    -  rep_origin     ori: high-copy-number ColE1/pMB1/pBR322/pUC origin of replication
   4957..5005    -  polyA_signal   poly(A) signal: synthetic polyadenylation signal
   5029..5427    -  CDS            BSD: blasticidin S deaminase; Aspergillus terreus BSD; confers resistance to blasticidin
   5458..5815    -  promoter       SV40 promoter: SV40 enhancer and early promoter
