[The description below was written by a language model from this plasmid's Addgene catalogue record and pLannotate feature annotations shown in this document.]
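Description:
pBiT3.1-C_PLRG1:1-514 is a mammalian expression plasmid built on the Promega pBiT3.1-C backbone, carrying full-length wild-type human PLRG1 (residues M1 to F514, a 1,542 bp insert derived from a Mammalian Gene Collection clone) fused at its C terminus to a short flexible glycine/serine linker and the HiBiT peptide. PLRG1 is a WD40-repeat protein and a component of the PRP19–CDC5L complex of the spliceosome. Transcription is driven by the CMV immediate-early enhancer and promoter, followed by a chimeric β-globin/immunoglobulin intron that generally improves mRNA processing and expression, and is terminated by an SV40 polyadenylation signal. A T7 promoter sits just upstream of the coding sequence and serves as a sequencing primer site. The insert was introduced by ligation-independent cloning between EcoRI and XhoI sites, both of which are retained.

The plasmid replicates in E. coli at high copy from a ColE1/pUC-type origin and is selected with kanamycin through a neo (nptII) gene under the bacterial EM7 promoter, preceded by a loxP site. The catalogue lists neomycin/G418 as the mammalian marker. However, the annotated sequence shows only the bacterial promoter directly upstream of neo, plus a separate SV40 promoter-driven blasticidin S deaminase cassette with a synthetic poly(A) signal, so the effective mammalian selection should be checked against the sequence. A small annotated "SET1" fragment downstream of the insert is probably a spurious match.

HiBiT is a small peptide that complements the LgBiT fragment to reconstitute NanoLuc luciferase, allowing luminescent quantification of the tagged protein. The associated work concerns ligandability of WD40-repeat proteins, which is consistent with use in cellular assays of PLRG1 abundance or ligand engagement, although the record does not name the specific assay.
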