Addgene plasmid #211166: pBiT3.1-C_PLRG1:1-514
Purpose: Mammalian expression of full-length human PLRG1. C-terminal HiBiT tag.
Depositing lab: Cheryl Arrowsmith. Depositing organization: University of Toronto. Publication: A Target Class Ligandability Evaluation of WD40 Repeat-Containing Proteins. Ackloo S, Li F, Szewczyk M, Seitova A, Loppnau P, Zeng H, Xu J, Ahmad S, Arnautova YA, Baghaie AJ, Beldar S, Bolotokova A, Centrella PA, Chau I, Clark MA, Cuozzo JW, Dehghani-Tafti S, Disch JS, Dong A, Dumas A, Feng JA, Ghiabi P, Gibson E, Gilmer J, Goldman B, Green SR, Guie MA, Guilinger JP, Harms N, Herasymenko O, Houliston S, Hutchinson A, Kearnes S, Keefe AD, Kimani SW, Kramer T, Kutera M, Kwak HA, Lento C, Li Y, Liu J, Loup J, Machado RAC, Mulhern CJ, Perveen S, Righetto GL, Riley P, Shrestha S, Sigel EA, Silva M, Sintchak MD, Slakman BL, Taylor RD, Thompson J, Torng W, Underkoffler C, von Rechenberg M, Walsh RT, Watson I, Wilson DJ, Wolf E, Yadav M, Yazdi AK, Zhang J, Zhang Y, Santhakumar V, Edwards AM, Barsyte-Lovejoy D, Schapira M, Brown PJ, Halabelian L, Arrowsmith CH. J Med Chem. 2025 Jan 23;68(2):1092-1112. doi: 10.1021/acs.jmedchem.4c02010. Epub 2024 Nov 4. PubMed 39495097.
Backbone
  Vector backbone: pBiT3.1-C
  Backbone manufacturer: Promega
  Vector type: Mammalian Expression
  Selectable markers: Neomycin (select with G418)
Growth in bacteria
  Bacterial resistance: Kanamycin, 50 μg/mL
  Growth temperature: 37°C
  Growth strain: DH5alpha
  Copy number: High Copy
Gene/Insert
  Gene/Insert name: PLRG1:M1-F514
  Species: H. sapiens (human)
  Insert size (bp): 1542
  Mutation: wild type
  Entrez Gene: PLRG1 (a.k.a. Cwc1, PRL1, PRP46, PRPF46, TANGO4)
  Promoter: CMV
  Tag / fusion protein: GSSGGSSGVSGWRLFKKIS (C terminal on insert)
  Cloning method: Ligation Independent Cloning
  Sequencing primers: 5′ T7; 3′ TTGCTCAGCGGTGGCAGCAG
Resource information
  A portion of this plasmid was derived from a plasmid made by: Mammalian Gene Collection (BC106004)
Terms and licenses: Academic/Nonprofit Terms; Industry Terms: Not Available to Industry
Depositor comments: 5' Cloning Site: EcoR1 (not destroyed), 3' Cloning Site: Xho1 (not destroyed).
How to cite: pBiT3.1-C_PLRG1:1-514 was a gift from Cheryl Arrowsmith (Addgene plasmid # 211166 ; http://n2t.net/addgene:211166 ; RRID:Addgene_211166)
