>Addgene plasmid #211166 | pBiT3.1-C_PLRG1:1-514 | depositor partial sequence | sequence record 411810 | Insert sequence
ATGGTCGAGGAGGTACAGAAACATTCTGTACACACCCTTGTGTTCAGGTCGTTGAAGAGGACCCATGACA
TGTTTGTAGCTGATAATGGAAAACCTGTGCCTTTAGATGAAGAGAGTCACAAACGAAAAATGGCAATCAA
GCTTCGTAATGAGTATGGTCCTGTGTTGCATATGCCTACTTCAAAAGAAAATCTTAAAGAGAAGGGTCCT
CAGAATGCAACGGATTCATATGTTCATAAACAGTACCCTGCCAATCAAGGACAAGAAGTTGAATACTTTG
TGGCAGGTACACATCCATACCCACCAGGACCTGGGGTTGCTTTGACAGCAGATACTAAGATCCAGAGAAT
GCCAAGTGAATCAGCTGCACAGTCCTTAGCGGTGGCATTACCTTTGCAGACCAAGGCTGATGCAAATCGT
ACTGCCCCTAGTGGAAGTGAATACCGACATCCTGGGGCTTCTGACCGTCCACAGCCTACAGCGATGAATT
CAATTGTCATGGAGACTGGCAATACCAAGAACTCTGCACTGATGGCTAAAAAAGCCCCTACAATGCCAAA
ACCCCAGTGGCACCCACCGTGGAAACTCTACAGGGTTATCAGTGGGCATCTTGGCTGGGTTCGATGTATT
GCTGTGGAACCTGGAAATCAGTGGTTTGTTACTGGATCTGCTGACAGAACTATAAAGATCTGGGACTTGG
CTAGTGGCAAATTAAAACTGTCATTGACTGGGCATATTAGTACTGTGCGGGGCGTGATAGTAAGCACAAG
GAGCCCATATCTGTTCTCTTGTGGAGAAGACAAACAAGTGAAATGCTGGGATCTCGAATACAATAAGGTT
ATACGGCATTATCATGGACATTTAAGTGCAGTGTATGGTTTGGATTTGCACCCGACAATCGATGTGTTGG
TAACCTGTAGTCGAGATTCAACTGCACGGATTTGGGATGTGAGAACTAAAGCCAGTGTACACACATTATC
TGGACATACAAATGCAGTTGCTACAGTGAGATGTCAGGCTGCAGAACCACAAATTATTACAGGAAGCCAT
GATACTACAATTCGATTATGGGATCTGGTGGCTGGAAAAACAAGAGTGACATTAACAAATCACAAAAAAT
CAGTTAGGGCTGTGGTTTTACATCCAAGACATTACACATTTGCATCTGGTTCTCCAGATAACATAAAGCA
GTGGAAATTCCCTGATGGAAGTTTCATTCAAAATCTTTCCGGTCATAATGCTATTATTAACACATTGACG
GTAAATTCTGATGGAGTGCTTGTATCTGGAGCTGACAATGGCACCATGCATCTTTGGGACTGGAGAACTG
GCTACAATTTTCAGAGAGTTCACGCAGCTGTGCAACCTGGGTCTTTGGACAGTGAATCAGGAATATTTGC
TTGTGCTTTTGATCAGTCTGAAAGTCGATTACTAACAGCTGAAGCTGATAAAACCATTAAAGTATACAGA
GAGGATGACACAGCCACAGAAGAAACTCATCCAGTCAGCTGGAAACCAGAAATTATCAAGAGAAAGAGAT
TT
